Addgene plasmid #122786: pAC10066_pLX-Hygro(1-131)-NpuDnaE(N)-IRES-TagBFP2
Purpose: Plasmid 66:Lentiviral vector encoding Hygro(1-131)-NpuDnaE(N)and TagBFP2
Depositing lab: Albert Cheng. Publication: Split Selectable Markers. Jillette N, Du M, Cheng AW. bioRxiv 452979 10.1101/452979.
Backbone
  Vector backbone: pAC10094_pLX-DEST-IRES-TagBFP2 (Addgene# 122814)
  Vector type: Mammalian Expression, Lentiviral
  Selectable markers: Hygro(1-131)-NpuDnaE(N)
Growth in bacteria
  Bacterial resistance: Ampicillin, 100 μg/mL
  Growth temperature: 30°C
  Growth strain: NEB Stable
  Copy number: Unknown
Gene/Insert
  Gene/Insert name: Hygro(1-131)-NpuDnaE(N)
  Species: Synthetic
  Cloning method: Gateway Cloning
  Sequencing primers: 5′ CMV-Forward; 3′ IRES-R
Terms and licenses: Academic/Nonprofit Terms; Industry Terms: Not Available to Industry
Depositor comments: Please visit https://www.biorxiv.org/content/10.1101/452979v2 for BioRxiv preprint.
How to cite: pAC10066_pLX-Hygro(1-131)-NpuDnaE(N)-IRES-TagBFP2 was a gift from Albert Cheng (Addgene plasmid # 122786)
