[The description below was written by a language model from this plasmid's Addgene catalogue record and pLannotate feature annotations shown in this document.]
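Description:
pAC10066_pLX-Hygro(1-131)-NpuDnaE(N)-IRES-TagBFP2 is a third-generation-style, self-inactivating HIV-1 lentiviral vector for mammalian expression, built by Gateway recombination into the pLX-DEST-IRES-TagBFP2 destination backbone. In bacteria it is maintained through a high-copy ColE1/pUC origin and selected with ampicillin via the β-lactamase gene; an f1 origin and remnants of a lac/T3/T7 cloning region are also annotated. The viral genome is driven by an RSV promoter fused to a truncated 5' LTR, followed by the Ψ packaging signal with a partial gag sequence, the RRE for Rev-dependent export, and a cPPT/CTS. It ends in a WPRE and a ΔU3 3' LTR, with an SV40 poly(A) signal and SV40 origin downstream. An hPGK promoter is annotated just upstream of the cPPT, but no coding sequence is annotated directly after it and the record does not state its role.

The payload is a CMV enhancer/promoter-driven bicistronic cassette. Between attB1 and attB2 lies a synthetic fusion of the N-terminal portion of hygromycin phosphotransferase (residues 1-131) to the N-terminal half of the Npu DnaE split intein; the automated annotation matches this to a Synechocystis dnaE homologue, but the construct name indicates Npu. A V5 tag sequence follows attB2, though the record does not say whether it is translated in frame. An EMCV IRES then drives TagBFP2, which marks transduced cells with blue fluorescence. The fragment alone should not confer hygromycin resistance. As part of a split selectable marker system, it is meant to be co-delivered with a partner vector carrying the complementary intein-C–hygromycin fragment, so that protein trans-splicing rebuilds the intact enzyme. A single antibiotic then selects only doubly transduced cells.
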