Features (pLannotate 1.2.2; 33 found; start..end, strand, type, name):
     65..368     +  enhancer       CMV enhancer: human cytomegalovirus immediate early enhancer
    369..572     +  promoter       CMV promoter: human cytomegalovirus (CMV) immediate early promoter
    595..619     +  protein_bind   attB1: mutant version of attB; recombination site for the Gateway® BP reaction BP Clonase™
    640..1032    +  CDS            HygR (fragment): aminoglycoside phosphotransferase from E. coli; aph(4)-Ia; confers resistance to hygromycin
   1033..1332    +  CDS            dnaE-N (fragment): DPO3A_SYNY3 - Experimental evidence at protein level: Swiss-Prot protein existence level 1. DNA polymerase III is a complex, multichain enzyme responsible for most of the replicative synthesis in bacteria. This DNA polymerase also exhibits 3' to 5' exonuclease activity. The alpha chain is the DNA polymerase (By similarity). From Synechocystis sp. (strain PCC 6803 / Kazusa).
   1357..1381    -  protein_bind   attB2: mutant version of attB; recombination site for the Gateway® BP reaction BP Clonase™
   1383..1424    +  CDS            V5 tag: epitope tag from simian virus 5
   1463..2032    +  misc_feature   IRES2: internal ribosome entry site (IRES) of the encephalomyocarditis virus (EMCV)
   2032..2733    +  CDS            TagBFP: monomeric blue fluorescent protein mammalian codon-optimized
   2757..3345    +  misc_feature   WPRE: woodchuck hepatitis virus posttranscriptional regulatory element
   3396..3415    +  misc_feature   cPPT/CTS (fragment): central polypurine tract and central termination sequence of HIV-1
   3417..3650    +  LTR            3' LTR (ΔU3): self-inactivating 3' long terminal repeat (LTR) from HIV-1
   3728..3849    +  polyA_signal   SV40 poly(A) signal: SV40 polyadenylation signal
   3889..4024    +  rep_origin     SV40 ori: SV40 origin of replication
   4045..4063    -  promoter       T7 promoter: promoter for bacteriophage T7 RNA polymerase
   4071..4226    +  CDS            lacZα (fragment): LacZα fragment of β-galactosidase; lacZ fragment
   4231..4659    +  rep_origin     f1 ori (sequence partly withheld): f1 bacteriophage origin of replication; arrow indicates direction of (+) strand synthesis
   4712..4816    +  promoter       AmpR promoter: bla
   4817..5677    +  CDS            AmpR: β-lactamase; bla; confers resistance to ampicillin, carbenicillin, and related antibiotics
   5848..6436    +  rep_origin     ori: high-copy-number ColE1/pMB1/pBR322/pUC origin of replication
   6619..6711    +  CDS            lacI (fragment): lac repressor; lacI; The lac repressor binds to the lac operator to inhibit transcription in E. coli. This inhibition can be relieved by adding lactose or isopropyl-β-D-thiogalactopyranoside (IPTG).
   6724..6745    +  protein_bind   CAP binding site: CAP binding activates transcription in the presence of cAMP. E. coli catabolite activator protein
   6760..6790    +  promoter       lac promoter: promoter for the E. coli lac operon
   6798..6814    +  protein_bind   lac operator: The lac repressor binds to the lac operator to inhibit transcription in E. coli. This inhibition can be relieved by adding lactose or isopropyl-β-D-thiogalactopyranoside (IPTG). lac repressor encoded by lacI
   6859..6877    +  promoter       T3 promoter: promoter for bacteriophage T3 RNA polymerase
   6905..7131    +  promoter       RSV promoter: Rous sarcoma virus enhancer/promoter
   7132..7312    +  LTR            5' LTR (truncated): truncated 5' long terminal repeat (LTR) from HIV-1
   7359..7484    +  misc_feature   HIV-1 Ψ: packaging signal of human immunodeficiency virus type 1
   7468..7831    +  CDS            HIV-1 gag (fragment): gag protein from human immunodeficiency virus 1; gag
   7977..8210    +  misc_feature   RRE: The Rev response element (RRE) of HIV-1 allows for Rev-dependent mRNA export from the nucleus to the cytoplasm.
   8587..8613    +  CDS            Rev (fragment): human immunodeficiency virus 1 (HIV-1) Rev protein; rev; enhances nuclear export of unspliced and incompletely spliced viral mRNAs
   8614..9114    +  promoter       hPGK promoter: human phosphoglycerate kinase 1 promoter
   9176..9293    +  misc_feature   cPPT/CTS: central polypurine tract and central termination sequence of HIV-1
>Addgene plasmid #122786 | pAC10066_pLX-Hygro(1-131)-NpuDnaE(N)-IRES-TagBFP2 | depositor full sequence | sequence record 234291 | pAC10066_pLX-Hygro(1-131)-NpuDnaE(N)-IRES-TagBFP2 sequence 9345 bps
CCCGGGGTTATTAATAGTAATCAATTACGGGGTCATTAGTTCATAGCCCATATATGGAGTTCCGCGTTAC
ATAACTTACGGTAAATGGCCCGCCTGGCTGACCGCCCAACGACCCCCGCCCATTGACGTCAATAATGACG
TATGTTCCCATAGTAACGCCAATAGGGACTTTCCATTGACGTCAATGGGTGGAGTATTTACGGTAAACTG
CCCACTTGGCAGTACATCAAGTGTATCATATGCCAAGTACGCCCCCTATTGACGTCAATGACGGTAAATG
GCCCGCCTGGCATTATGCCCAGTACATGACCTTATGGGACTTTCCTACTTGGCAGTACATCTACGTATTA
GTCATCGCTATTACCATGGTGATGCGGTTTTGGCAGTACATCAATGGGCGTGGATAGCGGTTTGACTCAC
GGGGATTTCCAAGTCTCCACCCCATTGACGTCAATGGGAGTTTGTTTTGGCACCAAAATCAACGGGACTT
TCCAAAATGTCGTAACAACTCCGCCCCATTGACGCAAATGGGCGGTAGGCGTGTACGGTGGGAGGTCTAT
ATAAGCAGAGCTCTCTGGCTAACTGTCGGGATCAACAAGTTTGTACAAAAAAGCAGGCTCCGAATTCACC
GGTGCCACCATGAAAAAGCCTGAACTCACCGCGACGTCTGTCGAGAAGTTTCTGATCGAAAAGTTCGACA
GCGTCTCCGACCTGATGCAGCTCTCGGAGGGCGAAGAATCTCGTGCTTTCAGCTTCGATGTAGGAGGGCG
TGGATATGTCCTGCGGGTAAATAGCTGCGCCGATGGTTTCTACAAAGATCGTTATGTTTATCGGCACTTT
GCATCGGCCGCGCTCCCGATTCCGGAAGTGCTTGACATTGGGGAATTTAGCGAGAGCCTGACCTATTGCA
TCTCCCGCCGTGCACAGGGTGTCACGTTGCAAGACCTGCCTGAAACCGAACTGCCCGCTGTTCTGCAGCC
GGTCGCGGAGGCCATGGATGCGATCGCTGCGGCCGATCTTAGCCAGACGAGCTGCCTTTCATACGAGACC
GAGATCCTGACTGTCGAGTACGGATTGCTTCCTATCGGCAAAATCGTGGAGAAGAGGATTGAATGTACCG
TCTATTCAGTCGATAATAATGGGAACATCTACACACAGCCCGTGGCTCAATGGCACGACAGAGGAGAGCA
GGAAGTTTTTGAATACTGTCTCGAGGACGGATCCCTCATCCGCGCTACTAAAGATCATAAGTTTATGACC
GTGGACGGCCAGATGCTGCCAATTGACGAAATTTTTGAACGAGAGCTGGATCTGATGAGAGTCGACAACC
TTCCAAACTGATTAATTAAGAATTCGACCCAGCTTTCTTGTACAAAGTGGTTGGTAAGCCTATCCCTAAC
CCTCTCCTCGGTCTCGATTCTACGTAGTAATGAGCTAGCAGTCTCGAGGTTAACGAATTCCGCCCCCCCC
CTAACGTTACTGGCCGAAGCCGCTTGGAATAAGGCCGGTGTGCGCTTGTCTATATGTTATTTTCCACCAT
ATTGCCGTCTTTTGGCAATGTGAGGGCCCGGAAACCTGGCCCTGTCTTCTTGACGAGCATTCCTAGGGGT
CTTTCCCCTCTCGCCAAAGGAATGCAAGGTCTGTTGAATGTCGTGAAGGAAGCAGTTCCTCTGGAAGCTT
CTTGAAGACAAACAACGTCTGTAGCGACCCTTTGCAGGCAGCGGAACCCCCCACCTGGCGACAGGTGCCC
CTGCGGCCAAAAGCCACGTGTATAAGATACACCTGCAAAGGCGGCACAACCCCAGTGCCACGTTGTGAGT
TGGATAGTTGTGGAAAGAGTCAAATGGCTCTCCTCAAGCGTATTCAACAAGGGGCTGAAGGATGCCCAGA
AGGTACCCCATTGTATGGGATCTGATCTGGGGCCTCGGTGCACATGCTTTACATGTGTTTAGTCGAGGTT
AAAAAAACGTCTAGGCCCCCCGAACCACGGGGACGTGGTTTTCCTTTGAAAAACACGATAATACCATGGC
CATGAGCGAGCTGATTAAGGAGAACATGCACATGAAGCTGTACATGGAGGGCACCGTGGACAACCATCAC
TTCAAGTGCACATCCGAGGGCGAAGGCAAGCCCTACGAGGGCACCCAGACCATGAGAATCAAGGTGGTCG
AGGGCGGCCCTCTCCCCTTCGCCTTCGACATCCTGGCTACTAGCTTCCTCTACGGCAGCAAGACCTTCAT
CAACCACACCCAGGGCATCCCCGACTTCTTCAAGCAGTCCTTCCCTGAGGGCTTCACATGGGAGAGAGTC
ACCACATACGAAGACGGGGGCGTGCTGACCGCTACCCAGGACACCAGCCTCCAGGACGGCTGCCTCATCT
ACAACGTCAAGATCAGAGGGGTGAACTTCACATCCAACGGCCCTGTGATGCAGAAGAAAACACTCGGCTG
GGAGGCCTTCACCGAGACGCTGTACCCCGCTGACGGCGGCCTGGAAGGCAGAAACGACATGGCCCTGAAG
CTCGTGGGCGGGAGCCATCTGATCGCAAACATCAAGACCACATATAGATCCAAGAAACCCGCTAAGAACC
TCAAGATGCCTGGCGTCTACTATGTGGACTACAGACTGGAAAGAATCAAGGAGGCCAACAACGAGACCTA
CGTCGAGCAGCACGAGGTGGCAGTGGCCAGATACTGCGACCTCCCTAGCAAACTGGGGCACAAGCTTAAT
TAACACCGGTGGCGCGTTAAGTCGACAATCAACCTCTGGATTACAAAATTTGTGAAAGATTGACTGGTAT
TCTTAACTATGTTGCTCCTTTTACGCTATGTGGATACGCTGCTTTAATGCCTTTGTATCATGCTATTGCT
TCCCGTATGGCTTTCATTTTCTCCTCCTTGTATAAATCCTGGTTGCTGTCTCTTTATGAGGAGTTGTGGC
CCGTTGTCAGGCAACGTGGCGTGGTGTGCACTGTGTTTGCTGACGCAACCCCCACTGGTTGGGGCATTGC
CACCACCTGTCAGCTCCTTTCCGGGACTTTCGCTTTCCCCCTCCCTATTGCCACGGCGGAACTCATCGCC
GCCTGCCTTGCCCGCTGCTGGACAGGGGCTCGGCTGTTGGGCACTGACAATTCCGTGGTGTTGTCGGGGA
AATCATCGTCCTTTCCTTGGCTGCTCGCCTGTGTTGCCACCTGGATTCTGCGCGGGACGTCCTTCTGCTA
CGTCCCTTCGGCCCTCAATCCAGCGGACCTTCCTTCCCGCGGCCTGCTGCCGGCTCTGCGGCCTCTTCCG
CGTCTTCGCCTTCGCCCTCAGACGAGTCGGATCTCCCTTTGGGCCGCCTCCCCGCGTCGACTTTAAGACC
AATGACTTACAAGGCAGCTGTAGATCTTAGCCACTTTTTAAAAGAAAAGGGGGGACTGGAAGGGCTAATT
CACTCCCAACGAAGACAAGATCTGCTTTTTGCTTGTACTGGGTCTCTCTGGTTAGACCAGATCTGAGCCT
GGGAGCTCTCTGGCTAACTAGGGAACCCACTGCTTAAGCCTCAATAAAGCTTGCCTTGAGTGCTTCAAGT
AGTGTGTGCCCGTCTGTTGTGTGACTCTGGTAACTAGAGATCCCTCAGACCCTTTTAGTCAGTGTGGAAA
ATCTCTAGCAGTACGTATAGTAGTTCATGTCATCTTATTATTCAGTATTTATAACTTGCAAAGAAATGAA
TATCAGAGAGTGAGAGGAACTTGTTTATTGCAGCTTATAATGGTTACAAATAAAGCAATAGCATCACAAA
TTTCACAAATAAAGCATTTTTTTCACTGCATTCTAGTTGTGGTTTGTCCAAACTCATCAATGTATCTTAT
CATGTCTGGCTCTAGCTATCCCGCCCCTAACTCCGCCCATCCCGCCCCTAACTCCGCCCAGTTCCGCCCA
TTCTCCGCCCCATGGCTGACTAATTTTTTTTATTTATGCAGAGGCCGAGGCCGCCTCGGCCTCTGAGCTA
TTCCAGAAGTAGTGAGGAGGCTTTTTTGGAGGCCTAGGGACGTACCCAATTCGCCCTATAGTGAGTCGTA
TTACGCGCGCTCACTGGCCGTCGTTTTACAACGTCGTGACTGGGAAAACCCTGGCGTTACCCAACTTAAT
CGCCTTGCAGCACATCCCCCTTTCGCCAGCTGGCGTAATAGCGAAGAGGCCCGCACCGATCGCCCTTCCC
AACAGTTGCGCAGCCTGAATGGCGAATGGG
[124 nt withheld, positions 4231-4354]
C
[91 nt withheld, positions 4356-4446]
A
[49 nt withheld, positions 4448-4496]
CCTTTGACGTTGGAGTCCACGTTCTTT
[37 nt withheld, positions 4524-4560]
ACCCTATCTCGGTCTATTCTTTTGATTTATAAGGGATTTTGCCGATTTCGGCCTATTGGTTAAAAAATGA
GCTGATTTAACAAAAATTTAACGCGAATTTTAACAAAATATTAACGCTTACAATTTAGGTGGCACTTTTC
GGGGAAATGTGCGCGGAACCCCTATTTGTTTATTTTTCTAAATACATTCAAATATGTATCCGCTCATGAG
ACAATAACCCTGATAAATGCTTCAATAATATTGAAAAAGGAAGAGTATGAGTATTCAACATTTCCGTGTC
GCCCTTATTCCCTTTTTTGCGGCATTTTGCCTTCCTGTTTTTGCTCACCCAGAAACGCTGGTGAAAGTAA
AAGATGCTGAAGATCAGTTGGGTGCACGAGTGGGTTACATCGAACTGGATCTCAACAGCGGTAAGATCCT
TGAGAGTTTTCGCCCCGAAGAACGTTTTCCAATGATGAGCACTTTTAAAGTTCTGCTATGTGGCGCGGTA
TTATCCCGTATTGACGCCGGGCAAGAGCAACTCGGTCGCCGCATACACTATTCTCAGAATGACTTGGTTG
AGTACTCACCAGTCACAGAAAAGCATCTTACGGATGGCATGACAGTAAGAGAATTATGCAGTGCTGCCAT
AACCATGAGTGATAACACTGCGGCCAACTTACTTCTGACAACGATCGGAGGACCGAAGGAGCTAACCGCT
TTTTTGCACAACATGGGGGATCATGTAACTCGCCTTGATCGTTGGGAACCGGAGCTGAATGAAGCCATAC
CAAACGACGAGCGTGACACCACGATGCCTGTAGCAATGGCAACAACGTTGCGCAAACTATTAACTGGCGA
ACTACTTACTCTAGCTTCCCGGCAACAATTAATAGACTGGATGGAGGCGGATAAAGTTGCAGGACCACTT
CTGCGCTCGGCCCTTCCGGCTGGCTGGTTTATTGCTGATAAATCTGGAGCCGGTGAGCGTGGGTCTCGCG
GTATCATTGCAGCACTGGGGCCAGATGGTAAGCCCTCCCGTATCGTAGTTATCTACACGACGGGGAGTCA
GGCAACTATGGATGAACGAAATAGACAGATCGCTGAGATAGGTGCCTCACTGATTAAGCATTGGTAACTG
TCAGACCAAGTTTACTCATATATACTTTAGATTGATTTAAAACTTCATTTTTAATTTAAAAGGATCTAGG
TGAAGATCCTTTTTGATAATCTCATGACCAAAATCCCTTAACGTGAGTTTTCGTTCCACTGAGCGTCAGA
CCCCGTAGAAAAGATCAAAGGATCTTCTTGAGATCCTTTTTTTCTGCGCGTAATCTGCTGCTTGCAAACA
AAAAAACCACCGCTACCAGCGGTGGTTTGTTTGCCGGATCAAGAGCTACCAACTCTTTTTCCGAAGGTAA
CTGGCTTCAGCAGAGCGCAGATACCAAATACTGTTCTTCTAGTGTAGCCGTAGTTAGGCCACCACTTCAA
GAACTCTGTAGCACCGCCTACATACCTCGCTCTGCTAATCCTGTTACCAGTGGCTGCTGCCAGTGGCGAT
AAGTCGTGTCTTACCGGGTTGGACTCAAGACGATAGTTACCGGATAAGGCGCAGCGGTCGGGCTGAACGG
GGGGTTCGTGCACACAGCCCAGCTTGGAGCGAACGACCTACACCGAACTGAGATACCTACAGCGTGAGCT
ATGAGAAAGCGCCACGCTTCCCGAAGGGAGAAAGGCGGACAGGTATCCGGTAAGCGGCAGGGTCGGAACA
GGAGAGCGCACGAGGGAGCTTCCAGGGGGAAACGCCTGGTATCTTTATAGTCCTGTCGGGTTTCGCCACC
TCTGACTTGAGCGTCGATTTTTGTGATGCTCGTCAGGGGGGCGGAGCCTATGGAAAAACGCCAGCAACGC
GGCCTTTTTACGGTTCCTGGCCTTTTGCTGGCCTTTTGCTCACATGTTCTTTCCTGCGTTATCCCCTGAT
TCTGTGGATAACCGTATTACCGCCTTTGAGTGAGCTGATACCGCTCGCCGCAGCCGAACGACCGAGCGCA
GCGAGTCAGTGAGCGAGGAAGCGGAAGAGCGCCCAATACGCAAACCGCCTCTCCCCGCGCGTTGGCCGAT
TCATTAATGCAGCTGGCACGACAGGTTTCCCGACTGGAAAGCGGGCAGTGAGCGCAACGCAATTAATGTG
AGTTAGCTCACTCATTAGGCACCCCAGGCTTTACACTTTATGCTTCCGGCTCGTATGTTGTGTGGAATTG
TGAGCGGATAACAATTTCACACAGGAAACAGCTATGACCATGATTACGCCAAGCGCGCAATTAACCCTCA
CTAAAGGGAACAAAAGCTGGAGCTGCAAGCTTAATGTAGTCTTATGCAATACTCTTGTAGTCTTGCAACA
TGGTAACGATGAGTTAGCAACATGCCTTACAAGGAGAGAAAAAGCACCGTGCATGCCGATTGGTGGAAGT
AAGGTGGTACGATCGTGCCTTATTAGGAAGGCAACAGACGGGTCTGACATGGATTGGACGAACCACTGAA
TTGCCGCATTGCAGAGATATTGTATTTAAGTGCCTAGCTCGATACATAAACGGGTCTCTCTGGTTAGACC
AGATCTGAGCCTGGGAGCTCTCTGGCTAACTAGGGAACCCACTGCTTAAGCCTCAATAAAGCTTGCCTTG
AGTGCTTCAAGTAGTGTGTGCCCGTCTGTTGTGTGACTCTGGTAACTAGAGATCCCTCAGACCCTTTTAG
TCAGTGTGGAAAATCTCTAGCAGTGGCGCCCGAACAGGGACTTGAAAGCGAAAGGGAAACCAGAGGAGCT
CTCTCGACGCAGGACTCGGCTTGCTGAAGCGCGCACGGCAAGAGGCGAGGGGCGGCGACTGGTGAGTACG
CCAAAAATTTTGACTAGCGGAGGCTAGAAGGAGAGAGATGGGTGCGAGAGCGTCAGTATTAAGCGGGGGA
GAATTAGATCGCGATGGGAAAAAATTCGGTTAAGGCCAGGGGGAAAGAAAAAATATAAATTAAAACATAT
AGTATGGGCAAGCAGGGAGCTAGAACGATTCGCAGTTAATCCTGGCCTGTTAGAAACATCAGAAGGCTGT
AGACAAATACTGGGACAGCTACAACCATCCCTTCAGACAGGATCAGAAGAACTTAGATCATTATATAATA
CAGTAGCAACCCTCTATTGTGTGCATCAAAGGATAGAGATAAAAGACACCAAGGAAGCTTTAGACAAGAT
AGAGGAAGAGCAAAACAAAAGTAAGACCACCGCACAGCAAGCGGCCGCTGATCTTCAGACCTGGAGGAGG
AGATATGAGGGACAATTGGAGAAGTGAATTATATAAATATAAAGTAGTAAAAATTGAACCATTAGGAGTA
GCACCCACCAAGGCAAAGAGAAGAGTGGTGCAGAGAGAAAAAAGAGCAGTGGGAATAGGAGCTTTGTTCC
TTGGGTTCTTGGGAGCAGCAGGAAGCACTATGGGCGCAGCGTCAATGACGCTGACGGTACAGGCCAGACA
ATTATTGTCTGGTATAGTGCAGCAGCAGAACAATTTGCTGAGGGCTATTGAGGCGCAACAGCATCTGTTG
CAACTCACAGTCTGGGGCATCAAGCAGCTCCAGGCAAGAATCCTGGCTGTGGAAAGATACCTAAAGGATC
AACAGCTCCTGGGGATTTGGGGTTGCTCTGGAAAACTCATTTGCACCACTGCTGTGCCTTGGAATGCTAG
TTGGAGTAATAAATCTCTGGAACAGATTTGGAATCACACGACCTGGATGGAGTGGGACAGAGAAATTAAC
AATTACACAAGCTTAATACACTCCTTAATTGAAGAATCGCAAAACCAGCAAGAAAAGAATGAACAAGAAT
TATTGGAATTAGATAAATGGGCAAGTTTGTGGAATTGGTTTAACATAACAAATTGGCTGTGGTATATAAA
ATTATTCATAATGATAGTAGGAGGCTTGGTAGGTTTAAGAATAGTTTTTGCTGTACTTTCTATAGTGAAT
AGAGTTAGGCAGGGATATTCACCATTATCGTTTCAGACCCACCTCCCAACCCCGAGGGGACCCTTGCGCC
TTTTCCAAGGCAGCCCTGGGTTTGCGCAGGGACGCGGCTGCTCTGGGCGTGGTTCCGGGAAACGCAGCGG
CGCCGACCCTGGGTCTCGCACATTCTTCACGTCCGTTCGCAGCGTCACCCGGATCTTCGCCGCTACCCTT
GTGGGCCCCCCGGCGACGCTTCCTGCTCCGCCCCTAAGTCGGGAAGGTTCCTTGCGGTTCGCGGCGTGCC
GGACGTGACAAACGGAAGCCGCACGTCTCACTAGTACCCTCGCAGACGGACAGCGCCAGGGAGCAATGGC
AGCGCGCCGACCGCGATGGGCTGTGGCCAATAGCGGCTGCTCAGCAGGGCGCGCCGAGAGCAGCGGCCGG
GAAGGGGCGGTGCGGGAGGCGGGGTGTGGGGCGGTAGTGTGGGCCCTGTTCCTGCCCGCGCGGTGTTCCG
CATTCTGCAAGCCTCCGGAGCGCACGTCGGCAGTCGGCTCCCTCGTTGACCGAATCACCGACCTCTCTCC
CCAGGGGGTACCCAGCTGTCTAGAGAATTCTAGATCTTGAGACAAATGGCAGTATTCATCCACAATTTTA
AAAGAAAAGGGGGGATTGGGGGGTACAGTGCAGGGGAAAGAATAGTAGACATAATAGCAACAGACATACA
AACTAAAGAATTACAAAAACAAATTACAAAAATTCAAAATTTTCGGGTTTATTACAGGGACAGCAGAGAT
CCACTTTGGCGCCGGCTCGAGGGGG
